>Addgene plasmid #159127 | pcDNA3.1_ 2xFLAG-2xSTREP_FBXO22 | addgene full sequence | sequence record 311309 | Addgene NGS Result
GACGGATCGGGAGATCTCCCGATCCCCTATGGTGCACTCTCAGTACAATCTGCTCTGATGCCGCATAGTT
AAGCCAGTATCTGCTCCCTGCTTGTGTGTTGGAGGTCGCTGAGTAGTGCGCGAGCAAAATTTAAGCTACA
ACAAGGCAAGGCTTGACCGACAATTGCATGAAGAATCTGCTTAGGGTTAGGCGTTTTGCGCTGCTTCGCG
ATGTACGGGCCAGATATACGCGTTGACATTGATTATTGACTAGTTATTAATAGTAATCAATTACGGGGTC
ATTAGTTCATAGCCCATATATGGAGTTCCGCGTTACATAACTTACGGTAAATGGCCCGCCTGGCTGACCG
CCCAACGACCCCCGCCCATTGACGTCAATAATGACGTATGTTCCCATAGTAACGCCAATAGGGACTTTCC
ATTGACGTCAATGGGTGGAGTATTTACGGTAAACTGCCCACTTGGCAGTACATCAAGTGTATCATATGCC
AAGTACGCCCCCTATTGACGTCAATGACGGTAAATGGCCCGCCTGGCATTATGCCCAGTACATGACCTTA
TGGGACTTTCCTACTTGGCAGTACATCTACGTATTAGTCATCGCTATTACCATGGTGATGCGGTTTTGGC
AGTACATCAATGGGCGTGGATAGCGGTTTGACTCACGGGGATTTCCAAGTCTCCACCCCATTGACGTCAA
TGGGAGTTTGTTTTGGCACCAAAATCAACGGGACTTTCCAAAATGTCGTAACAACTCCGCCCCATTGACG
CAAATGGGCGGTAGGCGTGTACGGTGGGAGGTCTATATAAGCAGAGCTCTCTGGCTAACTAGAGAACCCA
CTGCTTACTGGCTTATCGAAATTAATACGACTCACTATAGGGAGACCCAAGCTGGCTAGCGTTTAAACTT
AAGCTTACCATGGACTACAAGGACGACGATGACAAGGTACCAGGATCTATGGATTATAAAGATGATGATG
ATAAAGGGTCGGCCGCCAGCTGGAGCCACCCTCAGTTCGAGAAGGGAGGAGGAAGCGGCGGAGGCAGCGG
AGGAGGAAGCTGGAGCCACCCGCAGTTCGAGAAAGGAGCTGGATCCGAGCCGGTAGGCTGCTGCGGCGAG
TGCCGCGGCTCCTCCGTAGACCCGCGGAGCACCTTCGTGTTGAGTAACCTGGCGGAGGTGGTGGAGCGTG
TGCTCACCTTCCTGCCCGCCAAGGCGTTGCTGCGGGTGGCCTGCGTGTGCCGCTTATGGAGGGAGTGTGT
GCGCAGAGTATTGCGGACCCATCGGAGCGTAACCTGGATCTCCGCAGGCCTGGCGGAGGCCGGCCACCTG
GAGGGGCATTGCTTGGTTCGCGTGGTAGCAGAGGAGCTTGAGAATGTTCGCATCTTACCACATACAGTTC
TTTACATGGCTGATTCAGAAACTTTCATTAGTCTGGAAGAGTGTCGTGGCCATAAGAGAGCAAGGAAAAG
AACTAGTATGGAAACAGCACTTGCCCTTGAGAAGCTATTCCCCAAACAATGCCAAGTCCTTGGGATTGTG
ACCCCAGGAATTGTAGTGACTCCAATGGGATCAGGTAGCAATCGACCTCAGGAAATAGAAATTGGAGAAT
CTGGTTTTGCTTTATTATTCCCTCAAATTGAAGGAATAAAAATACAACCCTTTCATTTTATTAAAGATCC
AAAGAATTTAACATTAGAAAGACATCAACTCACTGAAGTAGGTCTTTTAGATAACCCTGAACTTCGTGTG
GTCCTTGTCTTTGGTTATAATTGCTGTAAGGTGGGAGCCAGTAATTATCTGCAGCAAGTAGTCAGCACTT
TCAGTGATATGAATATCATCTTGGCTGGAGGCCAGGTGGACAACCTGTCATCACTGACTTCTGAAAAGAA
CCCTCTGGATATTGATGCCTCGGGTGTGGTTGGACTGTCATTTAGTGGACACCGAATCCAGAGTGCCACT
GTGCTCCTCAACGAGGACGTCAGTGATGAGAAGACTGCTGAGGCTGCGATGCAGCGCCTCAAAGCGGCCA
ACATTCCAGAGCATAACACCATTGGCTTCATGTTTGCATGCGTTGGCAGGGGCTTTCAGTATTACAGAGC
CAAGGGGAATGTTGAGGCTGATGCATTTAGAAAGTTTTTTCCTAGTGTTCCCTTATTCGGCTTCTTTGGA
AATGGAGAAATTGGATGTGATCGGATAGTCACTGGGAACTTTATATTGAGGAAATGTAATGAGGTAAAAG
ATGATGATCTGTTTCATAGCTATACAACAATAATGGCACTCATACATCTGGGGTCATCTAAATAACTCGA
GTCTAGAGGGCCCGTTTAAACCCGCTGATCAGCCTCGACTGTGCCTTCTAGTTGCCAGCCATCTGTTGTT
TGCCCCTCCCCCGTGCCTTCCTTGACCCTGGAAGGTGCCACTCCCACTGTCCTTTCCTAATAAAATGAGG
AAATTGCATCGCATTGTCTGAGTAGGTGTCATTCTATTCTGGGGGGTGGGGTGGGGCAGGACAGCAAGGG
GGAGGATTGGGAAGACAATAGCAGGCATGCTGGGGATGCGGTGGGCTCTATGGCTTCTGAGGCGGAAAGA
ACCAGCTGGGGCTCTAGGGGGTATCCCC
[124 nt withheld, positions 2619-2742]
C
[91 nt withheld, positions 2744-2834]
A
[49 nt withheld, positions 2836-2884]
CCTTTGACGTTGGAGTCCACGTTCTTT
[37 nt withheld, positions 2912-2948]
ACCCTATCTCGGTCTATTCTTTTGATTTATAAGGGATTTTGCCGATTTCGGCCTATTGGTTAAAAAATGA
GCTGATTTAACAAAAATTTAACGCGAATTAATTCTGTGGAATGTGTGTCAGTTAGGGTGTGGAAAGTCCC
CAGGCTCCCCAGCAGGCAGAAGTATGCAAAGCATGCATCTCAATTAGTCAGCAACCAGGTGTGGAAAGTC
CCCAGGCTCCCCAGCAGGCAGAAGTATGCAAAGCATGCATCTCAATTAGTCAGCAACCATAGTCCCGCCC
CTAACTCCGCCCATCCCGCCCCTAACTCCGCCCAGTTCCGCCCATTCTCCGCCCCATGGCTGACTAATTT
TTTTTATTTATGCAGAGGCCGAGGCCGCCTCTGCCTCTGAGCTATTCCAGAAGTAGTGAGGAGGCTTTTT
TGGAGGCCTAGGCTTTTGCAAAAAGCTCCCGGGAGCTTGTATATCCATTTTCGGATCTGATCAAGAGACA
GGATGAGGATCGTTTCGCATGATTGAACAAGATGGATTGCACGCAGGTTCTCCGGCCGCTTGGGTGGAGA
GGCTATTCGGCTATGACTGGGCACAACAGACAATCGGCTGCTCTGATGCCGCCGTGTTCCGGCTGTCAGC
GCAGGGGCGCCCGGTTCTTTTTGTCAAGACCGACCTGTCCGGTGCCCTGAATGAACTGCAGGACGAGGCA
GCGCGGCTATCGTGGCTGGCCACGACGGGCGTTCCTTGCGCAGCTGTGCTCGACGTTGTCACTGAAGCGG
GAAGGGACTGGCTGCTATTGGGCGAAGTGCCGGGGCAGGATCTCCTGTCATCTCACCTTGCTCCTGCCGA
GAAAGTATCCATCATGGCTGATGCAATGCGGCGGCTGCATACGCTTGATCCGGCTACCTGCCCATTCGAC
CACCAAGCGAAACATCGCATCGAGCGAGCACGTACTCGGATGGAAGCCGGTCTTGTCGATCAGGATGATC
TGGACGAAGAGCATCAGGGGCTCGCGCCAGCCGAACTGTTCGCCAGGCTCAAGGCGCGCATGCCCGACGG
CGAGGATCTCGTCGTGACCCATGGCGATGCCTGCTTGCCGAATATCATGGTGGAAAATGGCCGCTTTTCT
GGATTCATCGACTGTGGCCGGCTGGGTGTGGCGGACCGCTATCAGGACATAGCGTTGGCTACCCGTGATA
TTGCTGAAGAGCTTGGCGGCGAATGGGCTGACCGCTTCCTCGTGCTTTACGGTATCGCCGCTCCCGATTC
GCAGCGCATCGCCTTCTATCGCCTTCTTGACGAGTTCTTCTGAGCGGGACTCTGGGGTTCGAAATGACCG
ACCAAGCGACGCCCAACCTGCCATCACGAGATTTCGATTCCACCGCCGCCTTCTATGAAAGGTTGGGCTT
CGGAATCGTTTTCCGGGACGCCGGCTGGATGATCCTCCAGCGCGGGGATCTCATGCTGGAGTTCTTCGCC
CACCCCAACTTGTTTATTGCAGCTTATAATGGTTACAAATAAAGCAATAGCATCACAAATTTCACAAATA
AAGCATTTTTTTCACTGCATTCTAGTTGTGGTTTGTCCAAACTCATCAATGTATCTTATCATGTCTGTAT
ACCGTCGACCTCTAGCTAGAGCTTGGCGTAATCATGGTCATAGCTGTTTCCTGTGTGAAATTGTTATCCG
CTCACAATTCCACACAACATACGAGCCGGAAGCATAAAGTGTAAAGCCTGGGGTGCCTAATGAGTGAGCT
AACTCACATTAATTGCGTTGCGCTCACTGCCCGCTTTCCAGTCGGGAAACCTGTCGTGCCAGCTGCATTA
ATGAATCGGCCAACGCGCGGGGAGAGGCGGTTTGCGTATTGGGCGCTCTTCCGCTTCCTCGCTCACTGAC
TCGCTGCGCTCGGTCGTTCGGCTGCGGCGAGCGGTATCAGCTCACTCAAAGGCGGTAATACGGTTATCCA
CAGAATCAGGGGATAACGCAGGAAAGAACATGTGAGCAAAAGGCCAGCAAAAGGCCAGGAACCGTAAAAA
GGCCGCGTTGCTGGCGTTTTTCCATAGGCTCCGCCCCCCTGACGAGCATCACAAAAATCGACGCTCAAGT
CAGAGGTGGCGAAACCCGACAGGACTATAAAGATACCAGGCGTTTCCCCCTGGAAGCTCCCTCGTGCGCT
CTCCTGTTCCGACCCTGCCGCTTACCGGATACCTGTCCGCCTTTCTCCCTTCGGGAAGCGTGGCGCTTTC
TCATAGCTCACGCTGTAGGTATCTCAGTTCGGTGTAGGTCGTTCGCTCCAAGCTGGGCTGTGTGCACGAA
CCCCCCGTTCAGCCCGACCGCTGCGCCTTATCCGGTAACTATCGTCTTGAGTCCAACCCGGTAAGACACG
ACTTATCGCCACTGGCAGCAGCCACTGGTAACAGGATTAGCAGAGCGAGGTATGTAGGCGGTGCTACAGA
GTTCTTGAAGTGGTGGCCTAACTACGGCTACACTAGAAGAACAGTATTTGGTATCTGCGCTCTGCTGAAG
CCAGTTACCTTCGGAAAAAGAGTTGGTAGCTCTTGATCCGGCAAACAAACCACCGCTGGTAGCGGTGGTT
TTTTTGTTTGCAAGCAGCAGATTACGCGCAGAAAAAAAGGATCTCAAGAAGATCCTTTGATCTTTTCTAC
GGGGTCTGACGCTCAGTGGAACGAAAACTCACGTTAAGGGATTTTGGTCATGAGATTATCAAAAAGGATC
TTCACCTAGATCCTTTTAAATTAAAAATGAAGTTTTAAATCAATCTAAAGTATATATGAGTAAACTTGGT
CTGACAGTTACCAATGCTTAATCAGTGAGGCACCTATCTCAGCGATCTGTCTATTTCGTTCATCCATAGT
TGCCTGACTCCCCGTCGTGTAGATAACTACGATACGGGAGGGCTTACCATCTGGCCCCAGTGCTGCAATG
ATACCGCGAGACCCACGCTCACCGGCTCCAGATTTATCAGCAATAAACCAGCCAGCCGGAAGGGCCGAGC
GCAGAAGTGGTCCTGCAACTTTATCCGCCTCCATCCAGTCTATTAATTGTTGCCGGGAAGCTAGAGTAAG
TAGTTCGCCAGTTAATAGTTTGCGCAACGTTGTTGCCATTGCTACAGGCATCGTGGTGTCACGCTCGTCG
TTTGGTATGGCTTCATTCAGCTCCGGTTCCCAACGATCAAGGCGAGTTACATGATCCCCCATGTTGTGCA
AAAAAGCGGTTAGCTCCTTCGGTCCTCCGATCGTTGTCAGAAGTAAGTTGGCCGCAGTGTTATCACTCAT
GGTTATGGCAGCACTGCATAATTCTCTTACTGTCATGCCATCCGTAAGATGCTTTTCTGTGACTGGTGAG
TACTCAACCAAGTCATTCTGAGAATAGTGTATGCGGCGACCGAGTTGCTCTTGCCCGGCGTCAATACGGG
ATAATACCGCGCCACATAGCAGAACTTTAAAAGTGCTCATCATTGGAAAACGTTCTTCGGGGCGAAAACT
CTCAAGGATCTTACCGCTGTTGAGATCCAGTTCGATGTAACCCACTCGTGCACCCAACTGATCTTCAGCA
TCTTTTACTTTCACCAGCGTTTCTGGGTGAGCAAAAACAGGAAGGCAAAATGCCGCAAAAAAGGGAATAA
GGGCGACACGGAAATGTTGAATACTCATACTCTTCCTTTTTCAATATTATTGAAGCATTTATCAGGGTTA
TTGTCTCATGAGCGGATACATATTTGAATGTATTTAGAAAAATAAACAAATAGGGGTTCCGCGCACATTT
CCCCGAAAAGTGCCACCTGACGTC
Features (pLannotate 1.2.2; 22 found; start..end, strand, type, name):
     28..80      -  misc_feature   bom (fragment): basis of mobility region from pBR322
    235..614     +  enhancer       CMV enhancer: human cytomegalovirus immediate early enhancer
    615..818     +  promoter       CMV promoter: human cytomegalovirus (CMV) immediate early promoter
    814..847     +  LTR            5' LTR (truncated) (fragment): truncated 5' long terminal repeat (LTR) from HIV-1
    863..881     +  promoter       T7 promoter: promoter for bacteriophage T7 RNA polymerase
    926..946     +  CDS            FLAG (fragment): FLAG® epitope tag, followed by an enterokinase cleavage site
   1061..1080    +  CDS            Strep-Tag II (fragment): peptide that binds Strep-Tactin®, an engineered form of streptavidin
   1097..2302    +  CDS            FBXO22: FBX22_HUMAN - Also known as FBX22. Experimental evidence at protein level: Swiss-Prot protein existence level 1. Substrate-recognition component of the SCF (SKP1-CUL1-F-box protein)-type E3 ubiquitin ligase complex. Promotes the proteasome- dependent degradation of key sarcomeric proteins, such as alpha-actinin (ACTN2) and filamin-C (FLNC), essential for maintenance of normal contractile function. From Homo sapiens (Human).
   2349..2573    +  polyA_signal   bGH poly(A) signal: bovine growth hormone polyadenylation signal
   2577..2598    +  promoter       SV40 promoter (fragment): SV40 enhancer and early promoter
   2619..3047    +  rep_origin     f1 ori (sequence partly withheld): f1 bacteriophage origin of replication; arrow indicates direction of (+) strand synthesis
   3061..3390    +  promoter       SV40 promoter: SV40 enhancer and early promoter
   3457..4248    +  CDS            neo: KKA2_KLEPN - Also known as kan, nptII. Experimental evidence at protein level: Swiss-Prot protein existence level 1. Resistance to kanamycin, neomycin, paromomycin, ribostamycin, butirosin and gentamicin B. From Klebsiella pneumoniae.
   4272..4430    +  CDS            ble (fragment): BLE_KLEPN - Experimental evidence at protein level: Swiss-Prot protein existence level 1. Binding protein with a strong affinity to the bleomycin family of antibiotics. Binds to CL990; an antimitotic-antibiotic compound. From Klebsiella pneumoniae.
   4425..4546    +  polyA_signal   SV40 poly(A) signal: SV40 polyadenylation signal
   4619..4635    -  protein_bind   lac operator: The lac repressor binds to the lac operator to inhibit transcription in E. coli. This inhibition can be relieved by adding lactose or isopropyl-β-D-thiogalactopyranoside (IPTG). lac repressor encoded by lacI
   4643..4673    -  promoter       lac promoter: promoter for the E. coli lac operon
   4688..4709    -  protein_bind   CAP binding site: CAP binding activates transcription in the presence of cAMP. E. coli catabolite activator protein
   4722..4814    -  CDS            lacI (fragment): lac repressor; lacI; The lac repressor binds to the lac operator to inhibit transcription in E. coli. This inhibition can be relieved by adding lactose or isopropyl-β-D-thiogalactopyranoside (IPTG).
   4997..5585    -  rep_origin     ori: high-copy-number ColE1/pMB1/pBR322/pUC origin of replication
   5756..6616    -  CDS            AmpR: β-lactamase; bla; confers resistance to ampicillin, carbenicillin, and related antibiotics
   6617..6721    -  promoter       AmpR promoter: bla
