[The description below was written by a language model from this plasmid's Addgene catalogue record and pLannotate feature annotations shown in this document.]
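Description:
pcDNA3.1_ 2xFLAG-2xSTREP_FBXO22 is a mammalian expression plasmid of about 6.7 kb, built on a pcDNA3.1 backbone, that produces human FBXO22 with an N-terminal tandem affinity tag. In bacteria it is maintained as a high-copy plasmid through a ColE1/pUC-type origin and selected with ampicillin via the β-lactamase gene. An f1 origin is also present, along with short lac promoter/operator remnants typical of this backbone family. For mammalian cells, an SV40 early promoter drives the neomycin phosphotransferase gene, followed by an SV40 polyadenylation signal, allowing G418 selection of stable transfectants.

The expression cassette uses the human CMV immediate-early enhancer and promoter, with a T7 promoter just downstream that also serves as a sequencing primer site. The backbone encodes the 2xFLAG-2xStrep tag upstream of the cloning sites. The automated annotation picks up only single fragments of FLAG and Strep-Tag II in this region, whereas the catalogue entry describes two copies of each. The roughly 1.2 kb FBXO22 coding sequence was inserted between BamHI and XhoI sites, both retained, in frame with the tag, and transcripts are terminated by the bovine growth hormone polyadenylation signal.

FBXO22 is the substrate-recognition F-box subunit of an SCF (SKP1-CUL1-F-box) E3 ubiquitin ligase. The dual tag permits detection with anti-FLAG antibodies and sequential FLAG and Strep-Tactin purification, an arrangement well suited to isolating the ligase with its interacting proteins. The record states the purpose simply as FBXO22 expression in mammalian cells, and the associated publication concerns degradation of Bach1 in lung cancer metastasis.
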