Addgene plasmid #159127: pcDNA3.1_ 2xFLAG-2xSTREP_FBXO22
Purpose: expresses FBXO22 in mammalian cells
Depositing lab: Michele Pagano. Depositing organization: NYU Grossman School of Medicine. Publication: Nrf2 Activation Promotes Lung Cancer Metastasis by Inhibiting the Degradation of Bach1. Lignitto L, LeBoeuf SE, Homer H, Jiang S, Askenazi M, Karakousi TR, Pass HI, Bhutkar AJ, Tsirigos A, Ueberheide B, Sayin VI, Papagiannakopoulos T, Pagano M. Cell. 2019 Jul 11;178(2):316-329.e18. doi: 10.1016/j.cell.2019.06.003. Epub 2019 Jun 27. PubMed 31257023.
Backbone
  Vector backbone: pcDNA_3.1
  Backbone size w/o insert (bp): 5500
  Total vector size (bp): 6700
  Vector type: Mammalian Expression
  Selectable markers: Neomycin (select with G418)
Growth in bacteria
  Bacterial resistance: Ampicillin, 100 μg/mL
  Growth temperature: 37°C
  Growth strain: DH5alpha
  Copy number: High Copy
Gene/Insert
  Gene/Insert name: FBXO22
  Species: H. sapiens (human)
  Insert size (bp): 1209
  GenBank ID: NM_147188.3
  Entrez Gene: FBXO22 (a.k.a. FBX22, FISTC1)
  Promoter: CMV
  Tag / fusion protein: 2X-FLAG _ 2X-STREP (N terminal on backbone)
  Cloning method: Restriction Enzyme; 5′ cloning site BAMHI (not destroyed); 3′ cloning site XHOI (not destroyed)
  Sequencing primers: 5′ T7; 3′ BGHR
Terms and licenses: Academic/Nonprofit Terms; Industry Terms: Not Available to Industry
How to cite: pcDNA3.1_ 2xFLAG-2xSTREP_FBXO22 was a gift from Michele Pagano (Addgene plasmid # 159127 ; http://n2t.net/addgene:159127 ; RRID:Addgene_159127)
